Addgene plasmid #122774: pAC10051_pLX-[TagBFP2]-IRES-Hygro(1-89)-NpuDnaE(N)
Purpose: Plasmid 51:Lentiviral vector encoding Hygro(1-89)-NpuDnaE(N)and TagBFP2
Depositing lab: Albert Cheng. Publication: Split Selectable Markers. Jillette N, Du M, Cheng AW. bioRxiv 452979 10.1101/452979.
Backbone
  Vector backbone: pAC10049_pLX-DEST-IRES-Hygro(1-89)-NpuDnaE(N) (Addgene# 122772)
  Vector type: Mammalian Expression, Lentiviral
  Selectable markers: Hygro(1-89)-NpuDnaE(N)
Growth in bacteria
  Bacterial resistance: Ampicillin, 100 μg/mL
  Growth temperature: 30°C
  Growth strain: NEB Stable
  Copy number: Unknown
Gene/Insert
  Gene/Insert name: TagBFP2
  Species: Synthetic
  Cloning method: Gateway Cloning
  Sequencing primers: 5′ CMV-Forward; 3′ IRES-R
Terms and licenses: Academic/Nonprofit Terms; Industry Terms: Not Available to Industry
Depositor comments: Please visit https://www.biorxiv.org/content/10.1101/452979v2 for BioRxiv preprint.
How to cite: pAC10051_pLX-[TagBFP2]-IRES-Hygro(1-89)-NpuDnaE(N) was a gift from Albert Cheng (Addgene plasmid # 122774)
