[The description below was written by a language model from this plasmid's Addgene catalogue record and pLannotate feature annotations shown in this document.]
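Description:
pAC10051_pLX-[TagBFP2]-IRES-Hygro(1-89)-NpuDnaE(N) is a 9,222-nt self-inactivating lentiviral vector for mammalian expression. It was made by Gateway recombination of a TagBFP2 coding sequence into the pLX-DEST-IRES-Hygro(1-89)-NpuDnaE(N) destination backbone. In bacteria it is maintained through a high-copy ColE1/pUC-type origin and selected with ampicillin via β-lactamase; an f1 origin and remnants of a lac/lacZα region are also present. The viral portion has the layout of an RSV-driven, Tat-independent transfer vector. An RSV promoter is fused to a truncated HIV-1 5' LTR, followed by the Ψ packaging signal with a gag fragment, the RRE for Rev-dependent export, cPPT/CTS, WPRE and a ΔU3 3' LTR. An SV40 polyadenylation signal and SV40 origin lie downstream. The annotation also lists an hPGK promoter just upstream of the cPPT, but the record does not explain its role.

The expression cassette is driven by the CMV enhancer/promoter. It produces a bicistronic transcript in which the attB1/attB2-flanked monomeric blue fluorescent protein comes first. A V5 tag sequence sits just past attB2, though the record does not say whether it is fused to the reporter. An EMCV IRES then directs translation of the first 89 residues of hygromycin phosphotransferase joined to the N-terminal half of the Npu DnaE split intein. The annotation tool matched this intein by homology to the Synechocystis DnaE protein.

This fragment alone should not confer hygromycin resistance. In the split selectable marker scheme, a partner vector supplying the complementary intein–Hygro fragment is needed so that protein trans-splicing rebuilds the intact enzyme. Hygromycin would then select only cells transduced with both vectors, with TagBFP2 fluorescence marking delivery of this half.
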