Features (pLannotate 1.2.2; 33 found; start..end, strand, type, name):
     65..368     +  enhancer       CMV enhancer: human cytomegalovirus immediate early enhancer
    369..572     +  promoter       CMV promoter: human cytomegalovirus (CMV) immediate early promoter
    595..619     +  protein_bind   attB1: mutant version of attB; recombination site for the Gateway® BP reaction BP Clonase™
    643..1344    +  CDS            TagBFP: monomeric blue fluorescent protein mammalian codon-optimized
   1360..1384    -  protein_bind   attB2: mutant version of attB; recombination site for the Gateway® BP reaction BP Clonase™
   1386..1427    +  CDS            V5 tag: epitope tag from simian virus 5
   1466..2035    +  misc_feature   IRES2: internal ribosome entry site (IRES) of the encephalomyocarditis virus (EMCV)
   2035..2304    +  CDS            HygR (fragment): aminoglycoside phosphotransferase from E. coli; aph(4)-Ia; confers resistance to hygromycin
   2281..2601    +  CDS            dnaE-N (fragment): DPO3A_SYNY3 - Experimental evidence at protein level: Swiss-Prot protein existence level 1. DNA polymerase III is a complex, multichain enzyme responsible for most of the replicative synthesis in bacteria. This DNA polymerase also exhibits 3' to 5' exonuclease activity. The alpha chain is the DNA polymerase (By similarity). From Synechocystis sp. (strain PCC 6803 / Kazusa).
   2634..3222    +  misc_feature   WPRE: woodchuck hepatitis virus posttranscriptional regulatory element
   3273..3292    +  misc_feature   cPPT/CTS (fragment): central polypurine tract and central termination sequence of HIV-1
   3294..3527    +  LTR            3' LTR (ΔU3): self-inactivating 3' long terminal repeat (LTR) from HIV-1
   3605..3726    +  polyA_signal   SV40 poly(A) signal: SV40 polyadenylation signal
   3766..3901    +  rep_origin     SV40 ori: SV40 origin of replication
   3922..3940    -  promoter       T7 promoter: promoter for bacteriophage T7 RNA polymerase
   3948..4103    +  CDS            lacZα (fragment): LacZα fragment of β-galactosidase; lacZ fragment
   4108..4536    +  rep_origin     f1 ori (sequence partly withheld): f1 bacteriophage origin of replication; arrow indicates direction of (+) strand synthesis
   4589..4693    +  promoter       AmpR promoter: bla
   4694..5554    +  CDS            AmpR: β-lactamase; bla; confers resistance to ampicillin, carbenicillin, and related antibiotics
   5725..6313    +  rep_origin     ori: high-copy-number ColE1/pMB1/pBR322/pUC origin of replication
   6496..6588    +  CDS            lacI (fragment): lac repressor; lacI; The lac repressor binds to the lac operator to inhibit transcription in E. coli. This inhibition can be relieved by adding lactose or isopropyl-β-D-thiogalactopyranoside (IPTG).
   6601..6622    +  protein_bind   CAP binding site: CAP binding activates transcription in the presence of cAMP. E. coli catabolite activator protein
   6637..6667    +  promoter       lac promoter: promoter for the E. coli lac operon
   6675..6691    +  protein_bind   lac operator: The lac repressor binds to the lac operator to inhibit transcription in E. coli. This inhibition can be relieved by adding lactose or isopropyl-β-D-thiogalactopyranoside (IPTG). lac repressor encoded by lacI
   6736..6754    +  promoter       T3 promoter: promoter for bacteriophage T3 RNA polymerase
   6782..7008    +  promoter       RSV promoter: Rous sarcoma virus enhancer/promoter
   7009..7189    +  LTR            5' LTR (truncated): truncated 5' long terminal repeat (LTR) from HIV-1
   7236..7361    +  misc_feature   HIV-1 Ψ: packaging signal of human immunodeficiency virus type 1
   7345..7708    +  CDS            HIV-1 gag (fragment): gag protein from human immunodeficiency virus 1; gag
   7854..8087    +  misc_feature   RRE: The Rev response element (RRE) of HIV-1 allows for Rev-dependent mRNA export from the nucleus to the cytoplasm.
   8464..8490    +  CDS            Rev (fragment): human immunodeficiency virus 1 (HIV-1) Rev protein; rev; enhances nuclear export of unspliced and incompletely spliced viral mRNAs
   8491..8991    +  promoter       hPGK promoter: human phosphoglycerate kinase 1 promoter
   9053..9170    +  misc_feature   cPPT/CTS: central polypurine tract and central termination sequence of HIV-1
>Addgene plasmid #122774 | pAC10051_pLX-[TagBFP2]-IRES-Hygro(1-89)-NpuDnaE(N) | depositor full sequence | sequence record 234283 | pAC10051_pLX-[TagBFP2]-IRES-Hygro(1-89)-NpuDnaE(N) sequence 9222 bps
CCCGGGGTTATTAATAGTAATCAATTACGGGGTCATTAGTTCATAGCCCATATATGGAGTTCCGCGTTAC
ATAACTTACGGTAAATGGCCCGCCTGGCTGACCGCCCAACGACCCCCGCCCATTGACGTCAATAATGACG
TATGTTCCCATAGTAACGCCAATAGGGACTTTCCATTGACGTCAATGGGTGGAGTATTTACGGTAAACTG
CCCACTTGGCAGTACATCAAGTGTATCATATGCCAAGTACGCCCCCTATTGACGTCAATGACGGTAAATG
GCCCGCCTGGCATTATGCCCAGTACATGACCTTATGGGACTTTCCTACTTGGCAGTACATCTACGTATTA
GTCATCGCTATTACCATGGTGATGCGGTTTTGGCAGTACATCAATGGGCGTGGATAGCGGTTTGACTCAC
GGGGATTTCCAAGTCTCCACCCCATTGACGTCAATGGGAGTTTGTTTTGGCACCAAAATCAACGGGACTT
TCCAAAATGTCGTAACAACTCCGCCCCATTGACGCAAATGGGCGGTAGGCGTGTACGGTGGGAGGTCTAT
ATAAGCAGAGCTCTCTGGCTAACTGTCGGGATCAACAAGTTTGTACAAAAAAGCAGGCTCCGAATTCACC
GGTGCCGCCACCATGAGCGAGCTGATTAAGGAGAACATGCACATGAAGCTGTACATGGAGGGCACCGTGG
ACAACCATCACTTCAAGTGCACATCCGAGGGCGAAGGCAAGCCCTACGAGGGCACCCAGACCATGAGAAT
CAAGGTGGTCGAGGGCGGCCCTCTCCCCTTCGCCTTCGACATCCTGGCTACTAGCTTCCTCTACGGCAGC
AAGACCTTCATCAACCACACCCAGGGCATCCCCGACTTCTTCAAGCAGTCCTTCCCTGAGGGCTTCACAT
GGGAGAGAGTCACCACATACGAAGACGGGGGCGTGCTGACCGCTACCCAGGACACCAGCCTCCAGGACGG
CTGCCTCATCTACAACGTCAAGATCAGAGGGGTGAACTTCACATCCAACGGCCCTGTGATGCAGAAGAAA
ACACTCGGCTGGGAGGCCTTCACCGAGACGCTGTACCCCGCTGACGGCGGCCTGGAAGGCAGAAACGACA
TGGCCCTGAAGCTCGTGGGCGGGAGCCATCTGATCGCAAACATCAAGACCACATATAGATCCAAGAAACC
CGCTAAGAACCTCAAGATGCCTGGCGTCTACTATGTGGACTACAGACTGGAAAGAATCAAGGAGGCCAAC
AACGAGACCTACGTCGAGCAGCACGAGGTGGCAGTGGCCAGATACTGCGACCTCCCTAGCAAACTGGGGC
ACAAGCTTAATTAATTAATTAAGAATTCGACCCAGCTTTCTTGTACAAAGTGGTTGGTAAGCCTATCCCT
AACCCTCTCCTCGGTCTCGATTCTACGTAGTAATGAGCTAGCAGTCTCGAGGTTAACGAATTCCGCCCCC
CCCCTAACGTTACTGGCCGAAGCCGCTTGGAATAAGGCCGGTGTGCGCTTGTCTATATGTTATTTTCCAC
CATATTGCCGTCTTTTGGCAATGTGAGGGCCCGGAAACCTGGCCCTGTCTTCTTGACGAGCATTCCTAGG
GGTCTTTCCCCTCTCGCCAAAGGAATGCAAGGTCTGTTGAATGTCGTGAAGGAAGCAGTTCCTCTGGAAG
CTTCTTGAAGACAAACAACGTCTGTAGCGACCCTTTGCAGGCAGCGGAACCCCCCACCTGGCGACAGGTG
CCCCTGCGGCCAAAAGCCACGTGTATAAGATACACCTGCAAAGGCGGCACAACCCCAGTGCCACGTTGTG
AGTTGGATAGTTGTGGAAAGAGTCAAATGGCTCTCCTCAAGCGTATTCAACAAGGGGCTGAAGGATGCCC
AGAAGGTACCCCATTGTATGGGATCTGATCTGGGGCCTCGGTGCACATGCTTTACATGTGTTTAGTCGAG
GTTAAAAAAACGTCTAGGCCCCCCGAACCACGGGGACGTGGTTTTCCTTTGAAAAACACGATAATACCAT
GGCCATGAAAAAGCCTGAACTCACCGCGACGTCTGTCGAGAAGTTTCTGATCGAAAAGTTCGACAGCGTC
TCCGACCTGATGCAGCTCTCGGAGGGCGAAGAATCTCGTGCTTTCAGCTTCGATGTAGGAGGGCGTGGAT
ATGTCCTGCGGGTAAATAGCTGCGCCGATGGTTTCTACAAAGATCGTTATGTTTATCGGCACTTTGCATC
GGCCGCGCTCCCGATTCCGGAAGTGCTTGACATTGGGGAATTTAGCGAGAGCCTGACCTATTGCCTTTCA
TACGAGACCGAGATCCTGACTGTCGAGTACGGATTGCTTCCTATCGGCAAAATCGTGGAGAAGAGGATTG
AATGTACCGTCTATTCAGTCGATAATAATGGGAACATCTACACACAGCCCGTGGCTCAATGGCACGACAG
AGGAGAGCAGGAAGTTTTTGAATACTGTCTCGAGGACGGATCCCTCATCCGCGCTACTAAAGATCATAAG
TTTATGACCGTGGACGGCCAGATGCTGCCAATTGACGAAATTTTTGAACGAGAGCTGGATCTGATGAGAG
TCGACAACCTTCCAAACTGACACCGGTGGCGCGTTAAGTCGACAATCAACCTCTGGATTACAAAATTTGT
GAAAGATTGACTGGTATTCTTAACTATGTTGCTCCTTTTACGCTATGTGGATACGCTGCTTTAATGCCTT
TGTATCATGCTATTGCTTCCCGTATGGCTTTCATTTTCTCCTCCTTGTATAAATCCTGGTTGCTGTCTCT
TTATGAGGAGTTGTGGCCCGTTGTCAGGCAACGTGGCGTGGTGTGCACTGTGTTTGCTGACGCAACCCCC
ACTGGTTGGGGCATTGCCACCACCTGTCAGCTCCTTTCCGGGACTTTCGCTTTCCCCCTCCCTATTGCCA
CGGCGGAACTCATCGCCGCCTGCCTTGCCCGCTGCTGGACAGGGGCTCGGCTGTTGGGCACTGACAATTC
CGTGGTGTTGTCGGGGAAATCATCGTCCTTTCCTTGGCTGCTCGCCTGTGTTGCCACCTGGATTCTGCGC
GGGACGTCCTTCTGCTACGTCCCTTCGGCCCTCAATCCAGCGGACCTTCCTTCCCGCGGCCTGCTGCCGG
CTCTGCGGCCTCTTCCGCGTCTTCGCCTTCGCCCTCAGACGAGTCGGATCTCCCTTTGGGCCGCCTCCCC
GCGTCGACTTTAAGACCAATGACTTACAAGGCAGCTGTAGATCTTAGCCACTTTTTAAAAGAAAAGGGGG
GACTGGAAGGGCTAATTCACTCCCAACGAAGACAAGATCTGCTTTTTGCTTGTACTGGGTCTCTCTGGTT
AGACCAGATCTGAGCCTGGGAGCTCTCTGGCTAACTAGGGAACCCACTGCTTAAGCCTCAATAAAGCTTG
CCTTGAGTGCTTCAAGTAGTGTGTGCCCGTCTGTTGTGTGACTCTGGTAACTAGAGATCCCTCAGACCCT
TTTAGTCAGTGTGGAAAATCTCTAGCAGTACGTATAGTAGTTCATGTCATCTTATTATTCAGTATTTATA
ACTTGCAAAGAAATGAATATCAGAGAGTGAGAGGAACTTGTTTATTGCAGCTTATAATGGTTACAAATAA
AGCAATAGCATCACAAATTTCACAAATAAAGCATTTTTTTCACTGCATTCTAGTTGTGGTTTGTCCAAAC
TCATCAATGTATCTTATCATGTCTGGCTCTAGCTATCCCGCCCCTAACTCCGCCCATCCCGCCCCTAACT
CCGCCCAGTTCCGCCCATTCTCCGCCCCATGGCTGACTAATTTTTTTTATTTATGCAGAGGCCGAGGCCG
CCTCGGCCTCTGAGCTATTCCAGAAGTAGTGAGGAGGCTTTTTTGGAGGCCTAGGGACGTACCCAATTCG
CCCTATAGTGAGTCGTATTACGCGCGCTCACTGGCCGTCGTTTTACAACGTCGTGACTGGGAAAACCCTG
GCGTTACCCAACTTAATCGCCTTGCAGCACATCCCCCTTTCGCCAGCTGGCGTAATAGCGAAGAGGCCCG
CACCGATCGCCCTTCCCAACAGTTGCGCAGCCTGAATGGCGAATGGG
[124 nt withheld, positions 4108-4231]
C
[91 nt withheld, positions 4233-4323]
A
[49 nt withheld, positions 4325-4373]
CCTTTGACGTTGGAGTCCACGTTCTTT
[37 nt withheld, positions 4401-4437]
ACCCTATCTCGGTCTATTCTTTTGATTTATAAGGGATTTTGCCGATTTCGGCCTATTGGTTAAAAAATGA
GCTGATTTAACAAAAATTTAACGCGAATTTTAACAAAATATTAACGCTTACAATTTAGGTGGCACTTTTC
GGGGAAATGTGCGCGGAACCCCTATTTGTTTATTTTTCTAAATACATTCAAATATGTATCCGCTCATGAG
ACAATAACCCTGATAAATGCTTCAATAATATTGAAAAAGGAAGAGTATGAGTATTCAACATTTCCGTGTC
GCCCTTATTCCCTTTTTTGCGGCATTTTGCCTTCCTGTTTTTGCTCACCCAGAAACGCTGGTGAAAGTAA
AAGATGCTGAAGATCAGTTGGGTGCACGAGTGGGTTACATCGAACTGGATCTCAACAGCGGTAAGATCCT
TGAGAGTTTTCGCCCCGAAGAACGTTTTCCAATGATGAGCACTTTTAAAGTTCTGCTATGTGGCGCGGTA
TTATCCCGTATTGACGCCGGGCAAGAGCAACTCGGTCGCCGCATACACTATTCTCAGAATGACTTGGTTG
AGTACTCACCAGTCACAGAAAAGCATCTTACGGATGGCATGACAGTAAGAGAATTATGCAGTGCTGCCAT
AACCATGAGTGATAACACTGCGGCCAACTTACTTCTGACAACGATCGGAGGACCGAAGGAGCTAACCGCT
TTTTTGCACAACATGGGGGATCATGTAACTCGCCTTGATCGTTGGGAACCGGAGCTGAATGAAGCCATAC
CAAACGACGAGCGTGACACCACGATGCCTGTAGCAATGGCAACAACGTTGCGCAAACTATTAACTGGCGA
ACTACTTACTCTAGCTTCCCGGCAACAATTAATAGACTGGATGGAGGCGGATAAAGTTGCAGGACCACTT
CTGCGCTCGGCCCTTCCGGCTGGCTGGTTTATTGCTGATAAATCTGGAGCCGGTGAGCGTGGGTCTCGCG
GTATCATTGCAGCACTGGGGCCAGATGGTAAGCCCTCCCGTATCGTAGTTATCTACACGACGGGGAGTCA
GGCAACTATGGATGAACGAAATAGACAGATCGCTGAGATAGGTGCCTCACTGATTAAGCATTGGTAACTG
TCAGACCAAGTTTACTCATATATACTTTAGATTGATTTAAAACTTCATTTTTAATTTAAAAGGATCTAGG
TGAAGATCCTTTTTGATAATCTCATGACCAAAATCCCTTAACGTGAGTTTTCGTTCCACTGAGCGTCAGA
CCCCGTAGAAAAGATCAAAGGATCTTCTTGAGATCCTTTTTTTCTGCGCGTAATCTGCTGCTTGCAAACA
AAAAAACCACCGCTACCAGCGGTGGTTTGTTTGCCGGATCAAGAGCTACCAACTCTTTTTCCGAAGGTAA
CTGGCTTCAGCAGAGCGCAGATACCAAATACTGTTCTTCTAGTGTAGCCGTAGTTAGGCCACCACTTCAA
GAACTCTGTAGCACCGCCTACATACCTCGCTCTGCTAATCCTGTTACCAGTGGCTGCTGCCAGTGGCGAT
AAGTCGTGTCTTACCGGGTTGGACTCAAGACGATAGTTACCGGATAAGGCGCAGCGGTCGGGCTGAACGG
GGGGTTCGTGCACACAGCCCAGCTTGGAGCGAACGACCTACACCGAACTGAGATACCTACAGCGTGAGCT
ATGAGAAAGCGCCACGCTTCCCGAAGGGAGAAAGGCGGACAGGTATCCGGTAAGCGGCAGGGTCGGAACA
GGAGAGCGCACGAGGGAGCTTCCAGGGGGAAACGCCTGGTATCTTTATAGTCCTGTCGGGTTTCGCCACC
TCTGACTTGAGCGTCGATTTTTGTGATGCTCGTCAGGGGGGCGGAGCCTATGGAAAAACGCCAGCAACGC
GGCCTTTTTACGGTTCCTGGCCTTTTGCTGGCCTTTTGCTCACATGTTCTTTCCTGCGTTATCCCCTGAT
TCTGTGGATAACCGTATTACCGCCTTTGAGTGAGCTGATACCGCTCGCCGCAGCCGAACGACCGAGCGCA
GCGAGTCAGTGAGCGAGGAAGCGGAAGAGCGCCCAATACGCAAACCGCCTCTCCCCGCGCGTTGGCCGAT
TCATTAATGCAGCTGGCACGACAGGTTTCCCGACTGGAAAGCGGGCAGTGAGCGCAACGCAATTAATGTG
AGTTAGCTCACTCATTAGGCACCCCAGGCTTTACACTTTATGCTTCCGGCTCGTATGTTGTGTGGAATTG
TGAGCGGATAACAATTTCACACAGGAAACAGCTATGACCATGATTACGCCAAGCGCGCAATTAACCCTCA
CTAAAGGGAACAAAAGCTGGAGCTGCAAGCTTAATGTAGTCTTATGCAATACTCTTGTAGTCTTGCAACA
TGGTAACGATGAGTTAGCAACATGCCTTACAAGGAGAGAAAAAGCACCGTGCATGCCGATTGGTGGAAGT
AAGGTGGTACGATCGTGCCTTATTAGGAAGGCAACAGACGGGTCTGACATGGATTGGACGAACCACTGAA
TTGCCGCATTGCAGAGATATTGTATTTAAGTGCCTAGCTCGATACATAAACGGGTCTCTCTGGTTAGACC
AGATCTGAGCCTGGGAGCTCTCTGGCTAACTAGGGAACCCACTGCTTAAGCCTCAATAAAGCTTGCCTTG
AGTGCTTCAAGTAGTGTGTGCCCGTCTGTTGTGTGACTCTGGTAACTAGAGATCCCTCAGACCCTTTTAG
TCAGTGTGGAAAATCTCTAGCAGTGGCGCCCGAACAGGGACTTGAAAGCGAAAGGGAAACCAGAGGAGCT
CTCTCGACGCAGGACTCGGCTTGCTGAAGCGCGCACGGCAAGAGGCGAGGGGCGGCGACTGGTGAGTACG
CCAAAAATTTTGACTAGCGGAGGCTAGAAGGAGAGAGATGGGTGCGAGAGCGTCAGTATTAAGCGGGGGA
GAATTAGATCGCGATGGGAAAAAATTCGGTTAAGGCCAGGGGGAAAGAAAAAATATAAATTAAAACATAT
AGTATGGGCAAGCAGGGAGCTAGAACGATTCGCAGTTAATCCTGGCCTGTTAGAAACATCAGAAGGCTGT
AGACAAATACTGGGACAGCTACAACCATCCCTTCAGACAGGATCAGAAGAACTTAGATCATTATATAATA
CAGTAGCAACCCTCTATTGTGTGCATCAAAGGATAGAGATAAAAGACACCAAGGAAGCTTTAGACAAGAT
AGAGGAAGAGCAAAACAAAAGTAAGACCACCGCACAGCAAGCGGCCGCTGATCTTCAGACCTGGAGGAGG
AGATATGAGGGACAATTGGAGAAGTGAATTATATAAATATAAAGTAGTAAAAATTGAACCATTAGGAGTA
GCACCCACCAAGGCAAAGAGAAGAGTGGTGCAGAGAGAAAAAAGAGCAGTGGGAATAGGAGCTTTGTTCC
TTGGGTTCTTGGGAGCAGCAGGAAGCACTATGGGCGCAGCGTCAATGACGCTGACGGTACAGGCCAGACA
ATTATTGTCTGGTATAGTGCAGCAGCAGAACAATTTGCTGAGGGCTATTGAGGCGCAACAGCATCTGTTG
CAACTCACAGTCTGGGGCATCAAGCAGCTCCAGGCAAGAATCCTGGCTGTGGAAAGATACCTAAAGGATC
AACAGCTCCTGGGGATTTGGGGTTGCTCTGGAAAACTCATTTGCACCACTGCTGTGCCTTGGAATGCTAG
TTGGAGTAATAAATCTCTGGAACAGATTTGGAATCACACGACCTGGATGGAGTGGGACAGAGAAATTAAC
AATTACACAAGCTTAATACACTCCTTAATTGAAGAATCGCAAAACCAGCAAGAAAAGAATGAACAAGAAT
TATTGGAATTAGATAAATGGGCAAGTTTGTGGAATTGGTTTAACATAACAAATTGGCTGTGGTATATAAA
ATTATTCATAATGATAGTAGGAGGCTTGGTAGGTTTAAGAATAGTTTTTGCTGTACTTTCTATAGTGAAT
AGAGTTAGGCAGGGATATTCACCATTATCGTTTCAGACCCACCTCCCAACCCCGAGGGGACCCTTGCGCC
TTTTCCAAGGCAGCCCTGGGTTTGCGCAGGGACGCGGCTGCTCTGGGCGTGGTTCCGGGAAACGCAGCGG
CGCCGACCCTGGGTCTCGCACATTCTTCACGTCCGTTCGCAGCGTCACCCGGATCTTCGCCGCTACCCTT
GTGGGCCCCCCGGCGACGCTTCCTGCTCCGCCCCTAAGTCGGGAAGGTTCCTTGCGGTTCGCGGCGTGCC
GGACGTGACAAACGGAAGCCGCACGTCTCACTAGTACCCTCGCAGACGGACAGCGCCAGGGAGCAATGGC
AGCGCGCCGACCGCGATGGGCTGTGGCCAATAGCGGCTGCTCAGCAGGGCGCGCCGAGAGCAGCGGCCGG
GAAGGGGCGGTGCGGGAGGCGGGGTGTGGGGCGGTAGTGTGGGCCCTGTTCCTGCCCGCGCGGTGTTCCG
CATTCTGCAAGCCTCCGGAGCGCACGTCGGCAGTCGGCTCCCTCGTTGACCGAATCACCGACCTCTCTCC
CCAGGGGGTACCCAGCTGTCTAGAGAATTCTAGATCTTGAGACAAATGGCAGTATTCATCCACAATTTTA
AAAGAAAAGGGGGGATTGGGGGGTACAGTGCAGGGGAAAGAATAGTAGACATAATAGCAACAGACATACA
AACTAAAGAATTACAAAAACAAATTACAAAAATTCAAAATTTTCGGGTTTATTACAGGGACAGCAGAGAT
CCACTTTGGCGCCGGCTCGAGGGGG
